>Addgene plasmid #85414 | pGH183_MS2-AIDΔDead-Hygro | depositor full sequence | sequence record 164928 | pGH183_MS2-AIDΔDead-Hygro sequence 11382 bps
GTCGACGGATCGGGAGATCTCCCGATCCCCTATGGTGCACTCTCAGTACAATCTGCTCTGATGCCGCATA
GTTAAGCCAGTATCTGCTCCCTGCTTGTGTGTTGGAGGTCGCTGAGTAGTGCGCGAGCAAAATTTAAGCT
ACAACAAGGCAAGGCTTGACCGACAATTGCATGAAGAATCTGCTTAGGGTTAGGCGTTTTGCGCTGCTTC
GCGATGTACGGGCCAGATATACGCGTTGACATTGATTATTGACTAGTTATTAATAGTAATCAATTACGGG
GTCATTAGTTCATAGCCCATATATGGAGTTCCGCGTTACATAACTTACGGTAAATGGCCCGCCTGGCTGA
CCGCCCAACGACCCCCGCCCATTGACGTCAATAATGACGTATGTTCCCATAGTAACGCCAATAGGGACTT
TCCATTGACGTCAATGGGTGGAGTATTTACGGTAAACTGCCCACTTGGCAGTACATCAAGTGTATCATAT
GCCAAGTACGCCCCCTATTGACGTCAATGACGGTAAATGGCCCGCCTGGCATTATGCCCAGTACATGACC
TTATGGGACTTTCCTACTTGGCAGTACATCTACGTATTAGTCATCGCTATTACCATGGTGATGCGGTTTT
GGCAGTACATCAATGGGCGTGGATAGCGGTTTGACTCACGGGGATTTCCAAGTCTCCACCCCATTGACGT
CAATGGGAGTTTGTTTTGGCACCAAAATCAACGGGACTTTCCAAAATGTCGTAACAACTCCGCCCCATTG
ACGCAAATGGGCGGTAGGCGTGTACGGTGGGAGGTCTATATAAGCAGCGCGTTTTGCCTGTACTGGGTCT
CTCTGGTTAGACCAGATCTGAGCCTGGGAGCTCTCTGGCTAACTAGGGAACCCACTGCTTAAGCCTCAAT
AAAGCTTGCCTTGAGTGCTTCAAGTAGTGTGTGCCCGTCTGTTGTGTGACTCTGGTAACTAGAGATCCCT
CAGACCCTTTTAGTCAGTGTGGAAAATCTCTAGCAGTGGCGCCCGAACAGGGACTTGAAAGCGAAAGGGA
AACCAGAGGAGCTCTCTCGACGCAGGACTCGGCTTGCTGAAGCGCGCACGGCAAGAGGCGAGGGGCGGCG
ACTGGTGAGTACGCCAAAAATTTTGACTAGCGGAGGCTAGAAGGAGAGAGATGGGTGCGAGAGCGTCAGT
ATTAAGCGGGGGAGAATTAGATCGCGATGGGAAAAAATTCGGTTAAGGCCAGGGGGAAAGAAAAAATATA
AATTAAAACATATAGTATGGGCAAGCAGGGAGCTAGAACGATTCGCAGTTAATCCTGGCCTGTTAGAAAC
ATCAGAAGGCTGTAGACAAATACTGGGACAGCTACAACCATCCCTTCAGACAGGATCAGAAGAACTTAGA
TCATTATATAATACAGTAGCAACCCTCTATTGTGTGCATCAAAGGATAGAGATAAAAGACACCAAGGAAG
CTTTAGACAAGATAGAGGAAGAGCAAAACAAAAGTAAGACCACCGCACAGCAAGCGGCCGCTGATCTTCA
GACCTGGAGGAGGAGATATGAGGGACAATTGGAGAAGTGAATTATATAAATATAAAGTAGTAAAAATTGA
ACCATTAGGAGTAGCACCCACCAAGGCAAAGAGAAGAGTGGTGCAGAGAGAAAAAAGAGCAGTGGGAATA
GGAGCTTTGTTCCTTGGGTTCTTGGGAGCAGCAGGAAGCACTATGGGCGCAGCGTCAATGACGCTGACGG
TACAGGCCAGACAATTATTGTCTGGTATAGTGCAGCAGCAGAACAATTTGCTGAGGGCTATTGAGGCGCA
ACAGCATCTGTTGCAACTCACAGTCTGGGGCATCAAGCAGCTCCAGGCAAGAATCCTGGCTGTGGAAAGA
TACCTAAAGGATCAACAGCTCCTGGGGATTTGGGGTTGCTCTGGAAAACTCATTTGCACCACTGCTGTGC
CTTGGAATGCTAGTTGGAGTAATAAATCTCTGGAACAGATTTGGAATCACACGACCTGGATGGAGTGGGA
CAGAGAAATTAACAATTACACAAGCTTAATACACTCCTTAATTGAAGAATCGCAAAACCAGCAAGAAAAG
AATGAACAAGAATTATTGGAATTAGATAAATGGGCAAGTTTGTGGAATTGGTTTAACATAACAAATTGGC
TGTGGTATATAAAATTATTCATAATGATAGTAGGAGGCTTGGTAGGTTTAAGAATAGTTTTTGCTGTACT
TTCTATAGTGAATAGAGTTAGGCAGGGATATTCACCATTATCGTTTCAGACCCACCTCCCAACCCCGAGG
GGACCCGACAGGCCCGAAGGAATAGAAGAAGAAGGTGGAGAGAGAGACAGAGACAGATCCATTCGATTAG
TGAACGGATCGGCACTGCGTGCGCCAATTCTGCAGACAAATGGCAGTATTCATCCACAATTTTAAAAGAA
AAGGGGGGATTGGGGGGTACAGTGCAGGGGAAAGAATAGTAGACATAATAGCAACAGACATACAAACTAA
AGAATTACAAAAACAAATTACAAAAATTCAAAATTTTCGGGTTTATTACAGGGACAGCAGAGATCCAGTT
TGGTTAATTAGCTAGCTGCAAAGATGGATAAAGTTTTAAACAGAGAGGAATCTTTGCAGCTAATGGACCT
TCTAGGTCTTGAAAGGAGTGGGAATTGGCTCCGGTGCCCGTCAGTGGGCAGAGCGCACATCGCCCACAGT
CCCCGAGAAGTTGGGGGGAGGGGTCGGCAATTGAACCGGTGCCTAGAGAAGGTGGCGCGGGGTAAACTGG
GAAAGTGATGTCGTGTACTGGCTCCGCCTTTTTCCCGAGGGTGGGGGAGAACCGTATATAAGTGCAGTAG
TCGCCGTGAACGTTCTTTTTCGCAACGGGTTTGCCGCCAGAACACAGGTAAGTGCCGTGTGTGGTTCCCG
CGGGCCTGGCCTCTTTACGGGTTATGGCCCTTGCGTGCCTTGAATTACTTCCACCTGGCTGCAGTACGTG
ATTCTTGATCCCGAGCTTCGGGTTGGAAGTGGGTGGGAGAGTTCGAGGCCTTGCGCTTAAGGAGCCCCTT
CGCCTCGTGCTTGAGTTGAGGCCTGGCCTGGGCGCTGGGGCCGCCGCGTGCGAATCTGGTGGCACCTTCG
CGCCTGTCTCGCTGCTTTCGATAAGTCTCTAGCCATTTAAAATTTTTGATGACCTGCTGCGACGCTTTTT
TTCTGGCAAGATAGTCTTGTAAATGCGGGCCAAGATCTGCACACTGGTATTTCGGTTTTTGGGGCCGCGG
GCGGCGACGGGGCCCGTGCGTCCCAGCGCACATGTTCGGCGAGGCGGGGCCTGCGAGCGCGGCCACCGAG
AATCGGACGGGGGTAGTCTCAAGCTGGCCGGCCTGCTCTGGTGCCTGGCCTCGCGCCGCCGTGTATCGCC
CCGCCCTGGGCGGCAAGGCTGGCCCGGTCGGCACCAGTTGCGTGAGCGGAAAGATGGCCGCTTCCCGGCC
CTGCTGCAGGGAGCTCAAAATGGAGGACGCGGCGCTCGGGAGAGCGGGCGGGTGAGTCACCCACACAAAG
GAAAAGGGCCTTTCCGTCCTCAGCCGTCGCTTCATGTGACTCCACGGAGTACCGGGCGCCGTCCAGGCAC
CTCGATTAGTTCTCGAGCTTTTGGAGTACGTCGTCTTTAGGTTGGGGGGAGGGGTTTTATGCGATGGAGT
TTCCCCACACTGAGTGGGTGGAGACTGAAGTTAGGCCAGCTTGGCACTTGATGTAATTCTCCTTGGAATT
TGCCCTTTTTGAGTTTGGATCTTGGTTCATTCTCAAGCCTCAGACAGTGGTTCAAAGTTTTTTTCTTCCA
TTTCAGGTGTCGTGACGTACGGCCACCATGGCTTCAAACTTTACTCAGTTCGTGCTCGTGGACAATGGTG
GGACAGGGGATGTGACAGTGGCTCCTTCTAATTTCGCTAATGGGGTGGCAGAGTGGATCAGCTCCAACTC
ACGGAGCCAGGCCTACAAGGTGACATGCAGCGTCAGGCAGTCTAGTGCCCAGAAGAGAAAGTATACCATC
AAGGTGGAGGTCCCCAAAGTGGCTACCCAGACAGTGGGCGGAGTCGAACTGCCTGTCGCCGCTTGGAGGT
CCTACCTGAACATGGAGCTCACTATCCCAATTTTCGCTACCAATTCTGACTGTGAACTCATCGTGAAGGC
AATGCAGGGGCTCCTCAAAGACGGTAATCCTATCCCTTCCGCCATCGCCGCTAACTCAGGTATCTACAGC
GCTGGAGGAGGTGGAAGCGGAGGAGGAGGAAGCGGAGGAGGAGGTAGCGGACCTAAGAAAAAGAGGAAGG
TGGCGGCCGCTGGATCCATGGACAGCCTCTTGATGAACCGGAGGAAGTTTCTTTACCAATTCAAAAATGT
CCGCTGGGCTAAGGGTCGGCGTGAGACCTACCTGTGCTACGTAGTGAAGAGGCGTGACAGTGCTACATCC
TTTTCACTGGACTTTGGTTATCTTCGCAATAAGAACGGCTGCCGCGTGCAATTGCTCTTCCTCCGCTACA
TCTCGGACTGGGACCTAGACCCTGGCCGCTGCTACCGCGTCACCTGGTTCACCTCCTGGAGCCCCTGCTA
CGACTGTGCCCGACATGTGGCCGACTTTCTGCGAGGGAACCCCAACCTCAGTCTGAGGATCTTCACCGCG
CGCCTCTACTTCTGTGAGGACCGCAAGGCTGAGCCCGAGGGGCTGCGGCGGCTGCACCGCGCCGGGGTGC
AAATAGCCATCATGACCTTCAAAGATTATTTTTACTGCTGGAATACTTTTGTAGAAAACCACGAAAGAAC
TTTCAAAGCCTGGGAAGGGCTGCATGAAAATTCAGTTCGTCTCTCCAGACAGCTTCGGCGCATCCTTTTG
CCCCTGTATGAGGTTGATGACTTACGAGACGCATTTCGTACTTGTACAGGCAGTGGAGAGGGCAGAGGAA
GTCTGCTAACATGCGGTGACGTCGAGGAGAATCCTGGCCCAACCATGAAAAAGCCTGAACTCACCGCTAC
CTCTGTCGAGAAGTTTCTGATCGAAAAGTTCGACAGCGTCTCCGACCTGATGCAGCTCTCCGAGGGCGAA
GAATCTCGGGCTTTCAGCTTCGATGTGGGAGGGCGTGGATATGTCCTGCGGGTGAATAGCTGCGCCGATG
GTTTCTACAAAGATCGCTATGTTTATCGGCACTTTGCATCCGCCGCTCTCCCTATTCCCGAAGTGCTTGA
CATTGGGGAGTTCAGCGAGAGCCTGACCTATTGCATCTCCCGCCGTGCACAGGGTGTCACCTTGCAAGAC
CTGCCTGAAACCGAACTGCCCGCTGTTCTCCAGCCCGTCGCCGAGGCCATGGATGCCATCGCTGCCGCCG
ATCTTAGCCAGACCAGCGGGTTCGGCCCATTCGGACCTCAAGGAATCGGTCAATACACTACATGGCGCGA
TTTCATCTGCGCTATTGCTGATCCCCATGTGTATCACTGGCAAACTGTGATGGACGACACCGTCAGTGCC
TCCGTCGCCCAGGCTCTCGATGAGCTGATGCTTTGGGCCGAGGACTGCCCCGAAGTCCGGCACCTCGTGC
ACGCCGATTTCGGCTCCAACAATGTCCTGACCGACAATGGCCGCATAACAGCCGTCATTGACTGGAGCGA
GGCCATGTTCGGGGATTCCCAATACGAGGTCGCCAACATCTTCTTCTGGAGGCCCTGGTTGGCTTGTATG
GAGCAGCAGACCCGCTACTTCGAGCGGAGGCATCCCGAGCTTGCAGGATCTCCTCGGCTCCGGGCTTATA
TGCTCCGCATTGGTCTTGACCAACTCTATCAGAGCTTGGTTGACGGCAATTTCGATGATGCAGCTTGGGC
TCAGGGTCGCTGCGACGCAATCGTCCGGTCCGGAGCCGGGACTGTCGGGCGTACACAAATCGCCCGCAGA
AGCGCTGCCGTCTGGACCGATGGCTGTGTGGAAGTGCTCGCCGATAGTGGAAACAGACGCCCCAGCACTC
GTCCTAGGGCAAAGGATCTGCAGTAATGAGAATTCGATATCAAGCTTATCGGTAATCAACCTCTGGATTA
CAAAATTTGTGAAAGATTGACTGGTATTCTTAACTATGTTGCTCCTTTTACGCTATGTGGATACGCTGCT
TTAATGCCTTTGTATCATGCTATTGCTTCCCGTATGGCTTTCATTTTCTCCTCCTTGTATAAATCCTGGT
TGCTGTCTCTTTATGAGGAGTTGTGGCCCGTTGTCAGGCAACGTGGCGTGGTGTGCACTGTGTTTGCTGA
CGCAACCCCCACTGGTTGGGGCATTGCCACCACCTGTCAGCTCCTTTCCGGGACTTTCGCTTTCCCCCTC
CCTATTGCCACGGCGGAACTCATCGCCGCCTGCCTTGCCCGCTGCTGGACAGGGGCTCGGCTGTTGGGCA
CTGACAATTCCGTGGTGTTGTCGGGGAAATCATCGTCCTTTCCTTGGCTGCTCGCCTGTGTTGCCACCTG
GATTCTGCGCGGGACGTCCTTCTGCTACGTCCCTTCGGCCCTCAATCCAGCGGACCTTCCTTCCCGCGGC
CTGCTGCCGGCTCTGCGGCCTCTTCCGCGTCTTCGCCTTCGCCCTCAGACGAGTCGGATCTCCCTTTGGG
CCGCCTCCCCGCATCGATACCGTCGACCTCGAGACCTAGAAAAACATGGAGCAATCACAAGTAGCAATAC
AGCAGCTACCAATGCTGATTGTGCCTGGCTAGAAGCACAAGAGGAGGAGGAGGTGGGTTTTCCAGTCACA
CCTCAGGTACCTTTAAGACCAATGACTTACAAGGCAGCTGTAGATCTTAGCCACTTTTTAAAAGAAAAGG
GGGGACTGGAAGGGCTAATTCACTCCCAACGAAGACAAGATATCCTTGATCTGTGGATCTACCACACACA
AGGCTACTTCCCTGATTGGCAGAACTACACACCAGGGCCAGGGATCAGATATCCACTGACCTTTGGATGG
TGCTACAAGCTAGTACCAGTTGAGCAAGAGAAGGTAGAAGAAGCCAATGAAGGAGAGAACACCCGCTTGT
TACACCCTGTGAGCCTGCATGGGATGGATGACCCGGAGAGAGAAGTATTAGAGTGGAGGTTTGACAGCCG
CCTAGCATTTCATCACATGGCCCGAGAGCTGCATCCGGACTGTACTGGGTCTCTCTGGTTAGACCAGATC
TGAGCCTGGGAGCTCTCTGGCTAACTAGGGAACCCACTGCTTAAGCCTCAATAAAGCTTGCCTTGAGTGC
TTCAAGTAGTGTGTGCCCGTCTGTTGTGTGACTCTGGTAACTAGAGATCCCTCAGACCCTTTTAGTCAGT
GTGGAAAATCTCTAGCAGGGCCCGTTTAAACCCGCTGATCAGCCTCGACTGTGCCTTCTAGTTGCCAGCC
ATCTGTTGTTTGCCCCTCCCCCGTGCCTTCCTTGACCCTGGAAGGTGCCACTCCCACTGTCCTTTCCTAA
TAAAATGAGGAAATTGCATCGCATTGTCTGAGTAGGTGTCATTCTATTCTGGGGGGTGGGGTGGGGCAGG
ACAGCAAGGGGGAGGATTGGGAAGACAATAGCAGGCATGCTGGGGATGCGGTGGGCTCTATGGCTTCTGA
GGCGGAAAGAACCAGCTGGGGCTCTAGGGGGTATCCCC
[124 nt withheld, positions 7669-7792]
C
[91 nt withheld, positions 7794-7884]
A
[49 nt withheld, positions 7886-7934]
CCTTTGACGTTGGAGTCCACGTTCTTT
[37 nt withheld, positions 7962-7998]
ACCCTATCTCGGTCTATTCTTTTGATTTATAAGGGATTTTGCCGATTTCGGCCTATTGGTTAAAAAATGA
GCTGATTTAACAAAAATTTAACGCGAATTAATTCTGTGGAATGTGTGTCAGTTAGGGTGTGGAAAGTCCC
CAGGCTCCCCAGCAGGCAGAAGTATGCAAAGCATGCATCTCAATTAGTCAGCAACCAGGTGTGGAAAGTC
CCCAGGCTCCCCAGCAGGCAGAAGTATGCAAAGCATGCATCTCAATTAGTCAGCAACCATAGTCCCGCCC
CTAACTCCGCCCATCCCGCCCCTAACTCCGCCCAGTTCCGCCCATTCTCCGCCCCATGGCTGACTAATTT
TTTTTATTTATGCAGAGGCCGAGGCCGCCTCTGCCTCTGAGCTATTCCAGAAGTAGTGAGGAGGCTTTTT
TGGAGGCCTAGGCTTTTGCAAAAAGCTCCCGGGAGCTTGTATATCCATTTTCGGATCTGATCAGCACGTG
TTGACAATTAATCATCGGCATAGTATATCGGCATAGTATAATACGACAAGGTGAGGAACTAAACCATGGC
CAAGTTGACCAGTGCCGTTCCGGTGCTCACCGCGCGCGACGTCGCCGGAGCGGTCGAGTTCTGGACCGAC
CGGCTCGGGTTCTCCCGGGACTTCGTGGAGGACGACTTCGCCGGTGTGGTCCGGGACGACGTGACCCTGT
TCATCAGCGCGGTCCAGGACCAGGTGGTGCCGGACAACACCCTGGCCTGGGTGTGGGTGCGCGGCCTGGA
CGAGCTGTACGCCGAGTGGTCGGAGGTCGTGTCCACGAACTTCCGGGACGCCTCCGGGCCGGCCATGACC
GAGATCGGCGAGCAGCCGTGGGGGCGGGAGTTCGCCCTGCGCGACCCGGCCGGCAACTGCGTGCACTTCG
TGGCCGAGGAGCAGGACTGACACGTGCTACGAGATTTCGATTCCACCGCCGCCTTCTATGAAAGGTTGGG
CTTCGGAATCGTTTTCCGGGACGCCGGCTGGATGATCCTCCAGCGCGGGGATCTCATGCTGGAGTTCTTC
GCCCACCCCAACTTGTTTATTGCAGCTTATAATGGTTACAAATAAAGCAATAGCATCACAAATTTCACAA
ATAAAGCATTTTTTTCACTGCATTCTAGTTGTGGTTTGTCCAAACTCATCAATGTATCTTATCATGTCTG
TATACCGTCGACCTCTAGCTAGAGCTTGGCGTAATCATGGTCATAGCTGTTTCCTGTGTGAAATTGTTAT
CCGCTCACAATTCCACACAACATACGAGCCGGAAGCATAAAGTGTAAAGCCTGGGGTGCCTAATGAGTGA
GCTAACTCACATTAATTGCGTTGCGCTCACTGCCCGCTTTCCAGTCGGGAAACCTGTCGTGCCAGCTGCA
TTAATGAATCGGCCAACGCGCGGGGAGAGGCGGTTTGCGTATTGGGCGCTCTTCCGCTTCCTCGCTCACT
GACTCGCTGCGCTCGGTCGTTCGGCTGCGGCGAGCGGTATCAGCTCACTCAAAGGCGGTAATACGGTTAT
CCACAGAATCAGGGGATAACGCAGGAAAGAACATGTGAGCAAAAGGCCAGCAAAAGGCCAGGAACCGTAA
AAAGGCCGCGTTGCTGGCGTTTTTCCATAGGCTCCGCCCCCCTGACGAGCATCACAAAAATCGACGCTCA
AGTCAGAGGTGGCGAAACCCGACAGGACTATAAAGATACCAGGCGTTTCCCCCTGGAAGCTCCCTCGTGC
GCTCTCCTGTTCCGACCCTGCCGCTTACCGGATACCTGTCCGCCTTTCTCCCTTCGGGAAGCGTGGCGCT
TTCTCATAGCTCACGCTGTAGGTATCTCAGTTCGGTGTAGGTCGTTCGCTCCAAGCTGGGCTGTGTGCAC
GAACCCCCCGTTCAGCCCGACCGCTGCGCCTTATCCGGTAACTATCGTCTTGAGTCCAACCCGGTAAGAC
ACGACTTATCGCCACTGGCAGCAGCCACTGGTAACAGGATTAGCAGAGCGAGGTATGTAGGCGGTGCTAC
AGAGTTCTTGAAGTGGTGGCCTAACTACGGCTACACTAGAAGAACAGTATTTGGTATCTGCGCTCTGCTG
AAGCCAGTTACCTTCGGAAAAAGAGTTGGTAGCTCTTGATCCGGCAAACAAACCACCGCTGGTAGCGGTG
GTTTTTTTGTTTGCAAGCAGCAGATTACGCGCAGAAAAAAAGGATCTCAAGAAGATCCTTTGATCTTTTC
TACGGGGTCTGACGCTCAGTGGAACGAAAACTCACGTTAAGGGATTTTGGTCATGAGATTATCAAAAAGG
ATCTTCACCTAGATCCTTTTAAATTAAAAATGAAGTTTTAAATCAATCTAAAGTATATATGAGTAAACTT
GGTCTGACAGTTACCAATGCTTAATCAGTGAGGCACCTATCTCAGCGATCTGTCTATTTCGTTCATCCAT
AGTTGCCTGACTCCCCGTCGTGTAGATAACTACGATACGGGAGGGCTTACCATCTGGCCCCAGTGCTGCA
ATGATACCGCGAGACCCACGCTCACCGGCTCCAGATTTATCAGCAATAAACCAGCCAGCCGGAAGGGCCG
AGCGCAGAAGTGGTCCTGCAACTTTATCCGCCTCCATCCAGTCTATTAATTGTTGCCGGGAAGCTAGAGT
AAGTAGTTCGCCAGTTAATAGTTTGCGCAACGTTGTTGCCATTGCTACAGGCATCGTGGTGTCACGCTCG
TCGTTTGGTATGGCTTCATTCAGCTCCGGTTCCCAACGATCAAGGCGAGTTACATGATCCCCCATGTTGT
GCAAAAAAGCGGTTAGCTCCTTCGGTCCTCCGATCGTTGTCAGAAGTAAGTTGGCCGCAGTGTTATCACT
CATGGTTATGGCAGCACTGCATAATTCTCTTACTGTCATGCCATCCGTAAGATGCTTTTCTGTGACTGGT
GAGTACTCAACCAAGTCATTCTGAGAATAGTGTATGCGGCGACCGAGTTGCTCTTGCCCGGCGTCAATAC
GGGATAATACCGCGCCACATAGCAGAACTTTAAAAGTGCTCATCATTGGAAAACGTTCTTCGGGGCGAAA
ACTCTCAAGGATCTTACCGCTGTTGAGATCCAGTTCGATGTAACCCACTCGTGCACCCAACTGATCTTCA
GCATCTTTTACTTTCACCAGCGTTTCTGGGTGAGCAAAAACAGGAAGGCAAAATGCCGCAAAAAAGGGAA
TAAGGGCGACACGGAAATGTTGAATACTCATACTCTTCCTTTTTCAATATTATTGAAGCATTTATCAGGG
TTATTGTCTCATGAGCGGATACATATTTGAATGTATTTAGAAAAATAAACAAATAGGGGTTCCGCGCACA
TTTCCCCGAAAAGTGCCACCTGAC
Features (pLannotate 1.2.2; 33 found; start..end, strand, type, name):
     31..83      -  misc_feature   bom (fragment): basis of mobility region from pBR322
    238..617     +  enhancer       CMV enhancer: human cytomegalovirus immediate early enhancer
    618..817     +  promoter       CMV promoter: human cytomegalovirus (CMV) immediate early promoter
    835..1015    +  LTR            5' LTR (truncated): truncated 5' long terminal repeat (LTR) from HIV-1
   1062..1187    +  misc_feature   HIV-1 Ψ: packaging signal of human immunodeficiency virus type 1
   1171..1534    +  CDS            HIV-1 gag (fragment): gag protein from human immunodeficiency virus 1; gag
   1680..1913    +  misc_feature   RRE: The Rev response element (RRE) of HIV-1 allows for Rev-dependent mRNA export from the nucleus to the cytoplasm.
   2290..2390    +  CDS            Rev (fragment): human immunodeficiency virus 1 (HIV-1) Rev protein; rev; enhances nuclear export of unspliced and incompletely spliced viral mRNAs
   2440..2557    +  misc_feature   cPPT/CTS: central polypurine tract and central termination sequence of HIV-1
   2614..2680    +  CDS            small t antigen (fragment): SV40 (simian virus 40) small t antigen
   2687..3865    +  promoter       EF-1α promoter: strong constitutive promoter for human elongation factor EF-1α
   3878..4267    +  CDS            CAPSD_BPMS2: Experimental evidence at protein level: Swiss-Prot protein existence level 1. Acts as a translational repressor of viral replicase synthesis late in infection. This latter function is the result of capsid protein interaction with an RNA hairpin which contains the replicase ribosome-binding site. From Escherichia phage MS2 (Bacteriophage MS2).
   4358..4943    +  CDS            AID (fragment): human activation-induced cytidine deaminase (Dickerson et al., 2003); AICDA
   5015..6036    +  CDS            HygR (fragment): hygromycin B phosphotransferase confers resistance to hygromycin
   6050..6071    +  misc_feature   MCS (fragment): pBluescript multiple cloning site
   6074..6662    +  misc_feature   WPRE: woodchuck hepatitis virus posttranscriptional regulatory element
   6599..7180    +  CDS            nef (fragment): NEF_HV1H2 - Experimental evidence at protein level: Swiss-Prot protein existence level 1. Extracellular Nef protein targets CD4(+) T-lymphocytes for apoptosis by interacting with CXCR4 surface receptors. From Human immunodeficiency virus type 1 group M subtype B (isolate HXB2) (HIV-1).
   7187..7367    +  LTR            5' LTR (truncated): truncated 5' long terminal repeat (LTR) from HIV-1
   7399..7623    +  polyA_signal   bGH poly(A) signal: bovine growth hormone polyadenylation signal
   7627..7648    +  promoter       SV40 promoter (fragment): SV40 enhancer and early promoter
   7669..8097    +  rep_origin     f1 ori (sequence partly withheld): f1 bacteriophage origin of replication; arrow indicates direction of (+) strand synthesis
   8111..8440    +  promoter       SV40 promoter: SV40 enhancer and early promoter
   8488..8535    +  promoter       EM7 promoter: synthetic bacterial promoter&nbsp
   8554..8928    +  CDS            BleoR: antibiotic-binding protein; Sh ble from Streptoalloteichus hindustanus; confers resistance to bleomycin, phleomycin, and Zeocin™
   8938..9063    +  CDS            ble (fragment): BLE_KLEPN - Experimental evidence at protein level: Swiss-Prot protein existence level 1. Binding protein with a strong affinity to the bleomycin family of antibiotics. Binds to CL990; an antimitotic-antibiotic compound. From Klebsiella pneumoniae.
   9058..9179    +  polyA_signal   SV40 poly(A) signal: SV40 polyadenylation signal
   9250..9272    -  protein_bind   lac operator (fragment): The lac repressor binds to the lac operator to inhibit transcription in E. coli. This inhibition can be relieved by adding lactose or isopropyl-β-D-thiogalactopyranoside (IPTG). lac repressor encoded by lacI
   9276..9306    -  promoter       lac promoter: promoter for the E. coli lac operon
   9321..9342    -  protein_bind   CAP binding site: CAP binding activates transcription in the presence of cAMP. E. coli catabolite activator protein
   9355..9447    -  CDS            lacI (fragment): lac repressor; lacI; The lac repressor binds to the lac operator to inhibit transcription in E. coli. This inhibition can be relieved by adding lactose or isopropyl-β-D-thiogalactopyranoside (IPTG).
   9630..10218   -  rep_origin     ori: high-copy-number ColE1/pMB1/pBR322/pUC origin of replication
  10389..11249   -  CDS            AmpR: β-lactamase; bla; confers resistance to ampicillin, carbenicillin, and related antibiotics
  11250..11354   -  promoter       AmpR promoter: bla
