[The description below was written by a language model from this plasmid's Addgene catalogue record and pLannotate feature annotations shown in this document.]
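Description:
pGH183_MS2-AIDΔDead-Hygro is an 11.4 kb third-generation-style HIV-1 lentiviral transfer plasmid for mammalian expression, built from an earlier MS2-p65-HSF1 hygromycin vector by replacing the p65-HSF1 activator module with AIDΔDead. In bacteria it is maintained through a high-copy ColE1/pUC-type origin and selected with ampicillin (AmpR under its own bla promoter). The backbone also carries an f1 origin and an SV40/EM7-driven BleoR cassette with an SV40 poly(A) signal, which lies outside the LTRs and so is not part of the packaged genome. Viral genomic RNA is transcribed from a CMV enhancer/promoter fused to a truncated 5' LTR. It contains the Ψ packaging signal with a gag fragment, the RRE for Rev-dependent nuclear export, and the cPPT/CTS. A WPRE, a second truncated LTR and a bGH poly(A) signal follow the payload.

The payload is driven by the constitutive EF-1α promoter. It consists of the bacteriophage MS2 coat protein, followed by a fragment of human activation-induced cytidine deaminase (AICDA), and then a hygromycin B phosphotransferase coding sequence for selecting transduced cells. The annotation does not identify the element in the short gap between AID and HygR, so the record does not say how the two are co-expressed. It also does not define the specific changes behind the "Δ" and "Dead" labels, although the name suggests a truncated, catalytically inactive deaminase. MS2 coat protein binds MS2 RNA hairpins, so the fusion can be recruited to dCas9 target sites through hairpin-bearing guide RNAs. The associated work concerns dCas9-targeted somatic hypermutation for directed evolution in mammalian cells, where this construct would plausibly serve as an inactive-deaminase control.
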