Addgene plasmid #85414: pGH183_MS2-AIDΔDead-Hygro
Purpose: lentiviral expression vector for MS2-AIDΔDead fusion protein with hygromycin B selectable marker
Depositing lab: Michael Bassik. Depositing organization: Stanford University. Publication: Directed evolution using dCas9-targeted somatic hypermutation in mammalian cells. Hess GT, Fresard L, Han K, Lee CH, Li A, Cimprich KA, Montgomery SB, Bassik MC. Nat Methods. 2016 Oct 31. doi: 10.1038/nmeth.4038. PubMed 27798611.
Backbone
  Vector backbone: Addgene #61426
  Modifications to backbone: replaced p65-HSF1 with AIDΔDead
  Vector type: Mammalian Expression, Lentiviral, CRISPR
  Selectable markers: Hygromycin
Growth in bacteria
  Bacterial resistance: Ampicillin, 100 μg/mL
  Growth temperature: 37°C
  Growth strain: NEB Stable
  Copy number: Unknown
Gene/Insert
  Gene/Insert name: MS2-AIDΔDead and Hygromycin resistance
Resource information
  A portion of this plasmid was derived from a plasmid made by: original plasmid addgene #61426 from Feng Zhang lab was modified by replacing p65-HSF1 with AIDΔDead
Terms and licenses: Academic/Nonprofit Terms; Industry Terms: Not Available to Industry
How to cite: pGH183_MS2-AIDΔDead-Hygro was a gift from Michael Bassik (Addgene plasmid # 85414 ; http://n2t.net/addgene:85414 ; RRID:Addgene_85414)
