>Addgene plasmid #85414 | pGH183_MS2-AIDΔDead-Hygro | addgene partial sequence | sequence record 167815 | EF1a-F 5'-TCAAGCCTCAGACAGTGGTTC-3'
GTGTCGTGACGTACGGCCACCATGGCTTCAAACTTTACTCAGTTCGTGCTCGTGGACAATGGTGGGACAG
GGGATGTGACAGTGGCTCCTTCTAATTTCGCTAATGGGGTGGCAGAGTGGATCAGCTCCAACTCACGGAG
CCAGGCCTACAAGGTGACATGCAGCGTCAGGCAGTCTAGTGCCCAGAAGAGAAAGTATACCATCAAGGTG
GAGGTCCCCAAAGTGGCTACCCAGACAGTGGGCGGAGTCGAACTGCCTGTCGCCGCTTGGAGGTCCTACC
TGAACATGGAGCTCACTATCCCAATTTTCGCTACCAATTCTGACTGTGAACTCATCGTGAAGGCAATGCA
GGGGCTCCTCAAAGACGGTAATCCTATCCCTTCCGCCATCGCCGCTAACTCAGGTATCTACAGCGCTGGA
GGAGGTGGAAGCGGAGGAGGAGGAAGCGGAGGAGGAGGTAGCGGACCTAAGAAAAAGAGGAAGGTGGCGG
CCGCTGGATCCATGGACAGCCTCTTGATGAACCGGAGGAAGTTTCTTTACCAATTCAAAAATGTCCGCTG
GGCTAAGGGTCGGCGTGAGACCTACCTGTGCTACGTAGTGAAGAGGCGTGACAGTGCTACATCCTTTTCA
CTGGACTTTGGTTATCTTCGCAATAAGAACGGCTGCCGCGTGCAATTGCTCTTCCTCCGCTACATCTCGG
ACTGGGACCTAGACCCTGGCCGCTGCTACCGCGTCACCTGGTTCACCTCCTGGAGCCCCTGCTACGACTG
TGCCCGACATGTGGCCGACTTTCTGCGAGGGAACCCCAACCTCAGTCTGAGGATCTTCACCGCGCGCCTC
TACTTCTGTGAGGACCGCAAGGCTGAGCC
