>Addgene plasmid #85414 | pGH183_MS2-AIDΔDead-Hygro | addgene partial sequence | sequence record 167816 | hAID-F 5'-CAAAAATGTCCGCTGGGCTA-3'
AGAGGCGTGACAGTGCTACATCCTTTTCACTGGACTTTGGTTATCTTCGCAATAAGAACGGCTGCCGCGT
GCAATTGCTCTTCCTCCGCTACATCTCGGACTGGGACCTAGACCCTGGCCGCTGCTACCGCGTCACCTGG
TTCACCTCCTGGAGCCCCTGCTACGACTGTGCCCGACATGTGGCCGACTTTCTGCGAGGGAACCCCAACC
TCAGTCTGAGGATCTTCACCGCGCGCCTCTACTTCTGTGAGGACCGCAAGGCTGAGCCCGAGGGGCTGCG
GCGGCTGCACCGCGCCGGGGTGCAAATAGCCATCATGACCTTCAAAGATTATTTTTACTGCTGGAATACT
TTTGTAGAAAACCACGAAAGAACTTTCAAAGCCTGGGAAGGGCTGCATGAAAATTCAGTTCGTCTCTCCA
GACAGCTTCGGCGCATCCTTTTGCCCCTGTATGAGGTTGATGACTTACGAGACGCATTTCGTACTTGTAC
AGGCAGTGGAGAGGGCAGAGGAAGTCTGCTAACATGCGGTGACGTCGAGGAGAATCCTGGCCCAACCATG
AAAAAGCCTGAACTCACCGCTACCTCTGTCGAGAAGTTTCTGATCGAAAAGTTCGACAGCGTCTCCGACC
TGATGCAGCTCTCCGAGGGCGAAGAATCTCGGGCTTTCAGCTTCGATGTGGGAGGGCGTGGATATGTCCT
GCGGGTGAATAGCTGCGCCGATGGTTTCTACAAAGATCGCTATGTTTATCGGCACTTTGCATCCGCCGCT
CTCCCTATTCCCGA
